>Addgene plasmid #195984 | pCK053 pDEST exorh:mCherry- | addgene full sequence | sequence record 384460 | Addgene NGS Result
CAGGAAACAGCTATGACCATGATTACGCCAAGCTATCAACTTTGTATAGAAAAGTTGAACGAGAAACGTA
AAATGATATAAATATCAATATATTAAATTAGATTTTGCATAAAAAACAGACTACATAATACTGTAAAACA
CAACATATCCAGTCACTATGGTCGACCTGCAGACTGGCTGTGTATAAGGGAGCCTGACATTTATATTCCC
CAGAACATCAGGTTAATGGCGTTTTTGATGTCATTTTCGCGGTGGCTGAGATCAGCCACTTCTTCCCCGA
TAACGGAGACCGGCACACTGGCCATATCGGTGGTCATCATGCGCCAGCTTTCATCCCCGATATGCACCAC
CGGGTAAAGTTCACGGGGGACTTTATCTGACAGCAGACGTGCACTGGCCAGGGGGATCACCATCCGTCGC
CCGGGCGTGTCAATAATATCACTCTGTACATCCACAAACAGACGATAACGGCTCTCTCTTTTATAGGTGT
AAACCTTAAACTGCATTTCACCAGCCCCTGTTCTCGTCGGCAAAGGAGCCGTTCATTTCAATAAACCGGG
CGACCTCAGCCATCCCTTCCTGATTTTCCGCTTTCCAGCGTTCGGCACGCAGACGACGGGCTTCATTCTG
CATGGTTGTGCTTACCGAACCGGAGATATTGACATCATATATGCCTTGAGCAACTGATAGCTGTCGCTGT
CAACTGTCACTGTAATACGCTGCTTCATAGCATACCTCTTTTTGACATACTTCGGGTATACATATCAGTA
TATATTCTTATACCGCAAAAATCAGCGCGCAAATACGCATACTGTTATCTGGCTTTTAGTAAGCCGGATC
CTCTAGATTACGCCCCGCCTGCCACTCATCGCAGTACTGTTGTAATTCATTAAGCATTCTGCCGACATGG
AAGCCATCACAAACGGCATGATGAACCTGAATCGCCAGCGGCATCAGCACCTTGTCGCCTTGCGTATAAT
ATTTGCCCATGGTGAAAACGGGGGCGAAGAAGTTGTCCATATTGGCCACGTTTAAATCAAAACTGGTGAA
ACTCACCCAGGGATTGGCTGAGACGAAAAACATATTCTCAATAAACCCTTTAGGGAAATAGGCCAGGTTT
TCACCGTAACACGCCACATCTTGCGAATATATGTGTAGAAACTGCCGGAAATCGTCGTGGTATTCACTCC
AGAGCGATGAAAACGTTTCAGTTTGCTCATGGAAAACGGTGTAACAAGGGTGAACACTATCCCATATCAC
CAGCTCACCGTCTTTCATTGCCATACGGAATTCCGGATGAGCATTCATCAGGCGGGCAAGAATGTGAATA
AAGGCCGGATAAAACTTGTGCTTATTTTTCTTTACGGTCTTTAAAAAGGCCGTAATATCCAGCTGAACGG
TCTGGTTATAGGTACATTGAGCAACTGACTGAAATGCCTCAAAATGTTCTTTACGATGCCATTGGGATAT
ATCAACGGTGGTATATCCAGTGATTTTTTTCTCCATTTTAGCTTCCTTAGCTCCTGAAAATCTCGACGGA
TCCTAACTCAAAATCCACACATTATACGAGCCGGAAGCATAAAGTGTAAAGCCTGGGGTGCCTAATGCGG
CCGCCATAGTGACTGGATATGTTGTGTTTTACAGTATTATGTAGTCTGTTTTTTATGCAAAATCTAATTT
AATATATTGATATTTATATCATTTTACGTTTCTCGTTCAACTTTATTATACATAGTTGATAATTCACTGG
CCGTCGTTTTACGGTACCTACTTGTACAGCTCGTCCATGCCGCCGGTGGAGTGGCGGCCCTCGGCGCGCT
CGTACTGTTCCACGATGGTGTAGTCCTCGTTGTGGGAGGTGATGTCCAGCTTGATGTTGACGTTGTAGGC
GCCGGGCAGCTGCACGGGCTTCTTGGCCTTGTAGGTGGTCTTGACCTCGGCGTCGTAGTGGCCGCCGTCC
TTCAGCTTCAGCCTCTGCTTGATCTCGCCCTTCAGGGCGCCGTCCTCGGGGTACATCCGCTCGGAGGAGG
CCTCCCAGCCCATGGTCTTCTTCTGCATTACGGGGCCGTCGGAGGGGAAGTTGGTGCCGCGCAGCTTCAC
CTTGTAGATGAACTCGCCGTCCTGCAGGGAGGAGTCCTGGGTCACGGTCACCACGCCGCCGTCCTCGAAG
TTCATCACGCGCTCCCACTTGAAGCCCTCGGGGAAGGACAGCTTCAAGTAGTCGGGGATGTCGGCGGGGT
GCTTCACGTAGGCCTTGGAGCCGTACATGAACTGAGGGGACAGGATGTCCCAGGCGAAGGGCAGGGGGCC
GCCCTTGGTCACCTTCAGCTTGGCGGTCTGGGTGCCCTCGTAGGGGCGGCCCTCGCCCTCGCCCTCGATC
TCGAACTCGTGGCCGTTCACGGAGCCCTCCATGTGCACCTTGAAGCGCATGAACTCCTTGATGATGGCCA
TGTTGTCCTCCTCGCCCTTGCTCACCATGATGGAGAAGTGGACGATCGGCACACCTCCGCAGATGAAGCC
CGGAGAGCCGGCCCTGCGCTCTTATGTGAACCCCATGAGTCCAGATTAGGCAGATTACAGGAGTGAGTGG
TCAGATTGGGGTCAGACAGGGGGATAATCCAGAGATGGAGACACAGCAGCGCTCGCTCTCACCACACACA
CTCACGACACACACACACACACTACTGCTGCTCATCAGCGCGTGCAGGCTGCGTCTCCATCCAAACACTC
CTGCACAGAGCTGAAATCTCTCATCCACAGACAGACAGGTGTCCTGCAGAACACAACCCTCCTGCTGGAC
AACACACACACACACAGATTATCAGACTGAAATATTAAATCTTTATTAAAAACACCAACATGAGGGATGT
GTGGATGCGCAGGAGTGTGTTGAGCTGTGAGTGTGTGTGTGTGTGTGTGTGTGTGTCCAGCATCGCTGCA
ATCTGCTTTGTGTTGATCTGTGTAATCCTATCAGAGCTGTGCTGAGCTGGCATTTACTGACGGCTTTACA
GCGGCTCAGGGTGAATCACACCGCGGTAAACATGAGTGTGTGTTAGCAGGACTGATGATCACACCGCGGT
AAACATGAGTGTGTGTTAGCAGGACTCATCGATGGGTCTGCGGCAGAACGGGCAGCAGCTGTACTGAAGA
ACCAACAGCTCATAGTCCTCACTGTGGAACATCTGAGAAACACACACACACACACACACACACAACCATC
AGACACACAACAAAGCATATAGAGTCAAACAGACAAATAACAGAGGAGACACACACACACACACACACAG
ATGAGCGCACCTGGAAGCAGGATGGGCACATGGTGATGCTGACGTCGGGCAGGAGTGAGCGGTAGTACTG
CCAGCTGAGCGGTACCATCGATGATGATCCAGACATGATAAGATACATTGATGAGTTTGGACAAACCACA
ACTAGAATGCAGTGAAAAAAATGCTTTATTTGTGAAATTTGTGATGCTATTGCTTTATTTGTAACCATTA
TAAGCTGCAATAAACAAGTTAACAACAACAATTGCATTCATTTTATGTTTCAGGTTCAGGGGGAGGTGTG
GGAGGTTTTTTAAAGCAAGTAAAACCTCTACAAATGTGGTATGGCTGATTATGATCCTCTAGATCAGATC
TGCGAAGATACGGCCACGGGTGCTCTTGATCCTGTGGCTGATTTTGGACTGTGCTGCTCGCAGCTGCTGA
TGAATCACATACTTCCTCCATTTTCTTCCACTGATTGACTGTTATAATTTCCCTAATTTCCAGGTCAAGG
TGCTGTGCATTGTGGTAATAGATGTGACATGACGTCACTTCCAAAGGACCAATGAACATGTCTGACCAAT
TTCATATAATGTGAAAACGATTTTCATAGGCAGAATAAATAACATTTAAATTAAACTGGGCATCAGCGCA
ATTCAATTGGTTTGGTAATAGCAAGGGAAAATAGAATGAAGTGATCTCCAAAAAATAAGTACTTTTTGAC
TGTAAATAAAATTGTAAGGAGTAAAAAGTACTTTTTTTTCTAAAAAAATGTAATTAAGTAAAAGTAAAAG
TATTGATTTTTAATTGTACTCAAGTAAAGTAAAAATCCCCAAAAATAATACTTAAGTACAGTAATCAAGT
AAAATTACTCAAGTACTTTACACCTCTGGTTCTTGACCCCCTACCTTCAGCAAGCCCAGCAGATCCACTA
GTTCTAGAGCGGCCGCCACCGCGGTGGAGCTCCAGCTTTTGTTCCCTTTAGTGAGGGTTAATTGCGCGCT
TGGCGTAATCATGGTCATAGCTGTTTCCTGTGTGAAATTGTTATCCGCTCACAATTCCACACAACATACG
AGCCGGAAGCATAAAGTGTAAAGCCTGGGGTGCCTAATGAGTGAGCTAACTCACATTAATTGCGTTGCGC
TCACTGCCCGCTTTCCAGTCGGGAAACCTGTCGTGCCAGCTGCATTAATGAATCGGCCAACGCGCGGGGA
GAGGCGGTTTGCGTATTGGGCGCTCTTCCGCTTCCTCGCTCACTGACTCGCTGCGCTCGGTCGTTCGGCT
GCGGCGAGCGGTATCAGCTCACTCAAAGGCGGTAATACGGTTATCCACAGAATCAGGGGATAACGCAGGA
AAGAACATGTGAGCAAAAGGCCAGCAAAAGGCCAGGAACCGTAAAAAGGCCGCGTTGCTGGCGTTTTTCC
ATAGGCTCCGCCCCCCTGACGAGCATCACAAAAATCGACGCTCAAGTCAGAGGTGGCGAAACCCGACAGG
ACTATAAAGATACCAGGCGTTTCCCCCTGGAAGCTCCCTCGTGCGCTCTCCTGTTCCGACCCTGCCGCTT
ACCGGATACCTGTCCGCCTTTCTCCCTTCGGGAAGCGTGGCGCTTTCTCATAGCTCACGCTGTAGGTATC
TCAGTTCGGTGTAGGTCGTTCGCTCCAAGCTGGGCTGTGTGCACGAACCCCCCGTTCAGCCCGACCGCTG
CGCCTTATCCGGTAACTATCGTCTTGAGTCCAACCCGGTAAGACACGACTTATCGCCACTGGCAGCAGCC
ACTGGTAACAGGATTAGCAGAGCGAGGTATGTAGGCGGTGCTACAGAGTTCTTGAAGTGGTGGCCTAACT
ACGGCTACACTAGAAGAACAGTATTTGGTATCTGCGCTCTGCTGAAGCCAGTTACCTTCGGAAAAAGAGT
TGGTAGCTCTTGATCCGGCAAACAAACCACCGCTGGTAGCGGTGGTTTTTTTGTTTGCAAGCAGCAGATT
ACGCGCAGAAAAAAAGGATCTCAAGAAGATCCTTTGATCTTTTCTACGGGGTCTGACGCTCAGTGGAACG
AAAACTCACGTTAAGGCATTTTGGTCATGAGATTATCAAAAAGGATCTTCACCTAGATCCTTTTAAATTA
AAAATGAAGTTTTAAATCAATCTAAAGTATATATGAGTAAACTTGGTCTGACAGTTACCAATGCTTAATC
AGTGAGGCACCTATCTCAGCGATCTGTCTATTTCGTTCATCCATAGTTGCCTGACTCCCCGTCGTGTAGA
TAACTACGATACGGGAGGGCTTACCATCTGGCCCCAGTGCTGCAATGATACCGCGAGACCCACGCTCACC
GGCTCCAGATTTATCAGCAATAAACCAGCCAGCCGGAAGGGCCGAGCGCAGAAGTGGTCCTGCAACTTTA
TCCGCCTCCATCCAGTCTATTAATTGTTGCCGGGAAGCTAGAGTAAGTAGTTCGCCAGTTAATAGTTTGC
GCAACGTTGTTGCCATTGCTACAGGCATCGTGGTGTCACGCTCGTCGTTTGGTATGGCTTCATTCAGCTC
CGGTTCCCAACGATCAAGGCGAGTTACATGATCCCCCATGTTGTGCAAAAAAGCGGTTAGCTCCTTCGGT
CCTCCGATCGTTGTCAGAAGTAAGTTGGCCGCAGTGTTATCACTCATGGTTATGGCAGCACTGCATAATT
CTCTTACTGTCATGCCATCCGTAAGATGCTTTTCTGTGACTGGTGAGTACTCAACCAAGTCATTCTGAGA
ATAGTGTATGCGGCGACCGAGTTGCTCTTGCCCGGCGTCAATACGGGATAATACCGCGCCACATAGCAGA
ACTTTAAAAGTGCTCATCATTGGAAAACGTTCTTCGGGGCGAAAACTCTCAAGGATCTTACCGCTGTTGA
GATCCAGTTCGATGTAACCCACTCGTGCACCCAACTGATCTTCAGCATCTTTTACTTTCACCAGCGTTTC
TGGGTGAGCAAAAACAGGAAGGCAAAATGCCGCAAAAAAGGGAATAAGGGCGACACGGAAATGTTGAATA
CTCATACTCTTCCTTTTTCAATATTATTGAAGCATTTATCAGGGTTATTGTCTCATGAGCGGATACATAT
TTGAATGTATTTAGAAAAATAAACAAATAGGGGTTCCGCGCACATTTCCCCGAAAAGTGCCACCTAAATT
GTAAGCGTTAATATTTTGTTAAAATTCGCGTTAAATTTTTGTTAAATCAGCTCATTTTTTAACCAATAGG
CCGAAATCGGCAAAATCCCTTATAAATCAAAAGAATAGACCGAGATAGGGT
[37 nt withheld, positions 6562-6598]
AAAGAACGTGGACTCCAACGTCAAAGG
[32 nt withheld, positions 6626-6657]
GCTGGCTAAGAACTCATCAGCCTCCCCGGTCCATCTACCCACGTACCAATGCACCAATTGGCCACAATGA
CGGCTACTACATGGTGCCATTCCTTCCTCTTTATAGGAATGGAGACTACCTCCTGTCCAACAATGCTCTT
GGATACGAGTACGCCTACCTGTTGGACCCAGGTCATTGCACAACACCAGAAATGCCCTCTGATCTGCAAA
AGACGTGAATATCTGTTCAGACACCCATATCCACTCTGTTCCACACAGGTCAGAGGTTTGTCCAGGAGTT
CTTGACAGAGGTGTAAAAAGTACTCAAAAATTTTACTCAAGTGAAAGTACAAGTACTTAGGGAAAATTTT
ACTCAATTAAAAGTAAAAGTATCTGGCTAGAATCTTACTTGAGTAAAAGTAAAAAAGTACTCCATTAAAA
TTGTACTTGAGTATTAAGGAAGTAAAAGTAAAAGCAAGAAAGAAAACTAGAGATTCTTGTTTAAGCTTTT
AATCTCAAAAAACATTAAATGAAATGCATACAAGGTTTTATCCTGCTTTAGAACTGTTTGTATTTAATTA
TCAAACTATAAGACAGACAATCTAATGCCAGTACACGCTACTCAAAGTTGTAAAACCTCAGATTTAACTT
CAGTAGAAGCTGATTCTCAAAATTGTTAGTGTCAAGCCTAGCTCTTTTGGGGCTGAAAAGCAATCCTGCA
GTGCTGAAAAGCCTCTCACAGGCAGCCGATGCGGGAAGAGGTGTATTAGTCTTGATAGAGAGGCTGCAAA
TAGCAGGAAACGTGAGCAGAGACTCCCTGGTGTCTGAAACACAGGCCAGATGGGCCCTCGAG
Features (pLannotate 1.2.2; 23 found; start..end, strand, type, name):
     37..57      +  protein_bind   attB4: mutant version of attB; core recombination site for the Gateway® BP reaction BP Clonase™
     41..160     +  protein_bind   attR1: mutant version of attR; recombination site for the Gateway® LR reaction LR Clonase™
    201..506     -  CDS            ccdB: CcdB, a bacterial toxin that poisons DNA gyrase; ccdB; Plasmids containing the ccdB gene cannot be propagated in standard E. coli strains.
    511..669     -  CDS            ccdA (fragment): CCDA_ECO57 - Also known as H, letA. Experimental evidence at protein level: Swiss-Prot protein existence level 1. Antitoxin component of a type II toxin-antitoxin (TA) system which inhibits the post-segregational killing (PSK) of plasmid-free cells, also referred to as a plasmid addiction system. Binds to and blocks the activity of CcdB; will also remove bound CcdB protein from the CcdB-GyrA complex by forming a CcdA-CcdB complex, a process termed rejuvenation. Functions as a transcriptional corepressor for the ccdAB operon, repression also requires CcdB (By similarity). From Escherichia coli
    826..1506    -  CDS            CmR: chloramphenicol acetyltransferase confers resistance to chloramphenicol
   1507..1536    -  promoter       cat promoter (fragment): promoter of the E. coli cat gene encoding chloramphenicol acetyltransferase
   1560..1590    -  promoter       lac UV5 promoter: E. coli lac promoter with an "up" mutation
   1615..1738    -  protein_bind   attR3: mutant version of attR; recombination site for the Gateway® LR reaction LR Clonase™
   1742..1762    +  CDS            lacZα (fragment): LacZα fragment of β-galactosidase; lacZ fragment
   1771..2478    -  CDS            mCherry: mCherry is a basic (constitutively fluorescent) red fluorescent protein published in 2004, derived from Discosoma sp.. It is reported to be a very rapidly-maturing monomer with low acid sensitivity.
   3386..3520    -  polyA_signal   SV40 poly(A) signal: SV40 polyadenylation signal
   3543..3626    -  CDS            large T antigen (fragment): large T antigen from SV40 (simian virus 40)
   4192..4232    -  misc_feature   MCS (fragment): pBluescript multiple cloning site
   4245..4263    -  promoter       T3 promoter: promoter for bacteriophage T3 RNA polymerase
   4308..4324    -  protein_bind   lac operator: The lac repressor binds to the lac operator to inhibit transcription in E. coli. This inhibition can be relieved by adding lactose or isopropyl-β-D-thiogalactopyranoside (IPTG). lac repressor encoded by lacI
   4332..4362    -  promoter       lac promoter: promoter for the E. coli lac operon
   4377..4398    -  protein_bind   CAP binding site: CAP binding activates transcription in the presence of cAMP. E. coli catabolite activator protein
   4411..4503    -  CDS            lacI (fragment): lac repressor; lacI; The lac repressor binds to the lac operator to inhibit transcription in E. coli. This inhibition can be relieved by adding lactose or isopropyl-β-D-thiogalactopyranoside (IPTG).
   4686..5274    -  rep_origin     ori: high-copy-number ColE1/pMB1/pBR322/pUC origin of replication
   5445..6305    -  CDS            AmpR: β-lactamase; bla; confers resistance to ampicillin, carbenicillin, and related antibiotics
   6306..6410    -  promoter       AmpR promoter: bla
   6436..6657    -  rep_origin     M13 ori (fragment) (sequence partly withheld): M13 bacteriophage origin of replication; arrow indicates direction of (+) strand synthesis
   6657..6944    +  CDS            tyr (fragment) (sequence partly withheld): TYRO_ORYLA - Also known as tyro. Experimental evidence at transcript level: Swiss-Prot protein existence level 2. This is a copper-containing oxidase that functions in the formation of pigments such as melanins and other polyphenolic compounds. From Oryzias latipes (Japanese rice fish) (Japanese killifish).
