[The description below was written by a language model from this plasmid's Addgene catalogue record and pLannotate feature annotations shown in this document.]
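Description:
pCK053 pDEST exorh:mCherry- is an empty Gateway destination vector for Tol2-based transgenesis, built on the pDestTol2pA2 backbone and intended for zebrafish and related fish models. It is propagated in E. coli from a high-copy ColE1/pUC-type origin. It carries ampicillin resistance on the backbone and chloramphenicol resistance within the Gateway cassette. A fragment of an M13/f1 phage origin and pBluescript-derived lac/T3/MCS remnants are also present. Because the cassette encodes the gyrase toxin CcdB, the unrecombined plasmid must be maintained in a ccdB-tolerant strain.

The cloning site is a multisite Gateway cassette. It is flanked by an attR site that the annotation labels attR1 but which overlaps an attB4 core, consistent with an attR4-type site, and by attR3. Between them lie ccdB, a ccdA fragment and the CmR gene with its promoter. An LR reaction replaces this cassette with the user's promoter, coding sequence and 3' elements, and loss of ccdB provides counter-selection in standard strains. An SV40 polyadenylation signal is annotated further downstream in the backbone.

Beside the cassette, on the reverse strand, is an mCherry coding sequence. By the plasmid name it is driven by exorh regulatory sequence, serving as an independent red fluorescent transgenesis marker for identifying carriers. The exorh element itself is not annotated, although an unannotated stretch lies next to mCherry. The trailing "-" in the name may indicate the marker's orientation, but the record does not say so. The Tol2 transposon arms are likewise not called. A medaka tyrosinase fragment hit may reflect Tol2-flanking sequence, since that element was originally found in this locus. The record notes that this plasmid has been discontinued in favour of an optimized replacement version.
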