Addgene plasmid #195984: pCK053 pDEST exorh:mCherry-
Purpose: (Empty Backbone) Transgenesis backbone. *Note: this plasmid has been discontinued. Please see the new, optimized version, Plasmid 213485.
Depositing lab: Christian Mosimann. Depositing organization: University of Colorado Denver and Anschutz Medical Campus. Publication: Next-generation plasmids for transgenesis in zebrafish and beyond. Kemmler CL, Moran HR, Murray BF, Scoresby A, Klem JR, Eckert RL, Lepovsky E, Bertho S, Nieuwenhuize S, Burger S, D'Agati G, Betz C, Puller AC, Felker A, Ditrychova K, Botschi S, Affolter M, Rohner N, Lovely CB, Kwan KM, Burger A, Mosimann C. Development. 2023 Mar 28:dev.201531. doi: 10.1242/dev.201531. PubMed 36975217.
Backbone
  Vector backbone: pDestTol2pA2
  Vector type: Other
  Selectable markers: ccdB
Growth in bacteria
  Bacterial resistance: Chloramphenicol and Ampicillin, 25 & 100 μg/mL
  Growth temperature: 37°C
  Growth strain: ccdB Survival
  Copy number: High Copy
Gene/Insert
  Gene/Insert name: None
Terms and licenses: Academic/Nonprofit Terms; Industry Terms: Not Available to Industry
Depositor comments: Please visit https://www.biorxiv.org/content/10.1101/2022.12.13.520107v1.article-info for bioRxiv preprint.
How to cite: pCK053 pDEST exorh:mCherry- was a gift from Christian Mosimann (Addgene plasmid # 195984)
